Addgene plasmid #38244: pLJM60-Tiar
Depositing lab: David Sabatini. Depositing organization: Whitehead Institute for Biomedical Research. Publication: A unifying model for mTORC1-mediated regulation of mRNA translation. Thoreen CC, Chantranupong L, Keys HR, Wang T, Gray NS, Sabatini DM. Nature. 2012 May 2;485(7396):109-13. doi: 10.1038/nature11083. PubMed 22552098.
Backbone
  Vector backbone: pLJM60
  Backbone size w/o insert (bp): 4500
  Total vector size (bp): 5500
  Vector type: Mammalian Expression, Lentiviral
Growth in bacteria
  Bacterial resistance: Ampicillin, 100 μg/mL
  Growth temperature: 37°C
  Growth strain: Stbl3
  Copy number: Unknown
Gene/Insert
  Gene/Insert name: Tiar
  Species: M. musculus (mouse)
  Insert size (bp): 1128
  Entrez Gene: Tial1 (a.k.a. 5330433G13Rik, AL033329, TIAR, mTIAR)
  Promoter: CMV
  Tag / fusion protein: FLAG (N terminal on backbone)
  Cloning method: Restriction Enzyme; 5′ cloning site Sal1 (not destroyed); 3′ cloning site Not1 (not destroyed)
  Sequencing primers: 5′ ATGATGGAAGACGACGGACAGCCCCGG; 3′ TCACTGTGTCGGGAAGCTTGCCAT
Terms and licenses: Academic/Nonprofit Terms; Industry Terms: Not Available to Industry
How to cite: pLJM60-Tiar was a gift from David Sabatini (Addgene plasmid # 38244 ; http://n2t.net/addgene:38244 ; RRID:Addgene_38244)
