[The description below was written by a language model from this plasmid's Addgene catalogue record.]
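Description:
pLJM60-Tiar is a lentiviral mammalian expression plasmid built on the pLJM60 backbone. It carries the mouse Tiar coding sequence (gene symbol Tial1, also known as mTIAR), which encodes an RNA-binding protein. The insert of about 1.1 kb sits between SalI and NotI sites, both preserved after cloning, so it can be excised or swapped. Expression is driven by the CMV promoter, a strong constitutive promoter in most mammalian cell types. The backbone supplies a FLAG epitope fused to the N terminus of the protein, which allows detection or immunoprecipitation with anti-FLAG antibodies without a Tiar-specific reagent.

The plasmid is selected in bacteria with ampicillin and is maintained in Stbl3, a recombination-deficient strain commonly chosen to keep the repeated long terminal repeat sequences of lentiviral vectors stable; the copy number is listed as unknown. As a lentiviral transfer vector, it would normally be co-transfected with packaging and envelope plasmids to make particles that integrate the FLAG-Tiar cassette into target cells, though it could also be used for direct transient transfection. No feature table accompanies the record, so the individual viral elements, the bacterial origin and any mammalian selection marker are not stated. The listed sizes (about 4.5 kb backbone, 5.5 kb total) are only approximate. The associated publication concerns mTORC1-mediated regulation of mRNA translation, suggesting the construct was made to express tagged Tiar in that context, but the record does not describe the specific experiments.
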