>Addgene plasmid #38244 | pLJM60-Tiar | addgene partial sequence | sequence record 89730 | CMV-F 5'-CGCAAATGGGCGGTAGGCGTG-3'
CTATATAAGCAGAGCTCGTTTAGTGAACCGTCAGATCGCCTGGAGACGCCATCCACGCTGTTTTGACCTC
CATAGAAGACACCGGGACCGATCCAGCCTCCGCGGCCGGGAACGGTGCATTGGAACGCGGATTCCCCGTG
CCAAGAGTGACGTAAGTACCGCCTATAGAGTCTATAGGCCCACCCCCTTGGCTTCGTTAGAACGCGGCTA
CAATTAATACATAACCTTATGTATCATACACATACGATTTAGGTGACACTATAGAATAACATCCACTTTG
CCTTTCTCTCCACAGGTGTCCACTCCCAGGTCCAACTGCACCTCGGTTCTATCGATTGAATTCACCATGG
AAATGGACTACAAGGATGACGATGACAAGGGTGGTGGTGGTGGTGCGTCGAGGATGATGGAAGACGACGG
ACAGCCCCGGACTCTATACGTAGGTAACCTCTCCAGAGATGTGACAGAAGTCCTTATTCTTCAGTTATTC
AGTCAGATCGGACCCTGTAAAAGCTGTAAAATGATAACAGAGCATACAAGCAATGACCCATATTGCTTTG
TGGAATTTTATGAACACAGAGATGCAGCTGCTGCATTAGCTGCTATGAATGGGAGAAAAATTTTGGGAAA
GGAGGTCAAAGTAAACTGGGCAACAACACCAAGTAGCCAGAAAAAAGATACTTCCAATCACTTCCATGTG
TTTGTTGGGGATTTGAGTCCAGAAATTACAACAGAAGATATCAAATCAGCATTTGCCCCCTTTGGTAAAA
TATCGGATGCCCGGGTAGTTAAAGACATGGCAACTGGAAAGTCCAAAGGCTATGGTTTTGTATCTTTTTA
TAACAAACTGGATGCAGAGAATGCAATTGTGCATATGGGGGGTCAGTGGTTGGGAGGTCGACAAATCAGA
ACCAATTGGG
