>Addgene plasmid #38244 | pLJM60-Tiar | addgene partial sequence | sequence record 89733 | pLJM1-3 5'-GACGTGAAGAATGTGCGAGA-3'
CAGCCGCGTCCCTGCGCAAACCCAGGGCTGCCTTGGAAAAGGCGCAACCCCAACCCCCTCGAGCCGCGGC
CAAAGTGGATCTCTGCTGTCCCTGTAATAAACCCGAAAATTTTGAATTTTTGTAATTTGTTTTTGTAATT
CTTTAGTTTGTATGTCTGTTGCTATTATGTCTACTATTCTTTCCCCTGCACTGTACCCCCCAATCCCCCC
TTTTCTTTTAAAATTGTGGATGAATACTGCCATTTG
